Addgene plasmid #237454: pcDNA5-miniTurbo-NRF1-∆ex7
Purpose: Vector for generating Flp-In cell lines allowing dox-inducible mammalian expression of miniTurbo fused to NRF1 isoform lacking the alternative exon-7 (∆ex7)
Depositing lab: Thomas Gonatopoulos-Pournatzis. Depositing organization: National Cancer Institute (NCI). Publication: Single-cell exon deletion profiling reveals splicing events that shape gene expression and cell state dynamics. Kumari B, Damodaran AP, Guiblet WM, Xiao MS, Behera AK, On TA, McIntosh CE, Teszler M, Holloway C, Le S, Parab N, Zhao Y, Aregger M, Gonatopoulos-Pournatzis T. Nat Commun. 2026 Feb 3;17(1):1218. doi: 10.1038/s41467-026-68774-w. PubMed 41633991.
Backbone
  Vector backbone: pcDNA5/FRT/TO
  Vector type: Mammalian Expression
  Selectable markers: Hygromycin, only when integrated into FlpIn FRT site
Growth in bacteria
  Bacterial resistance: Ampicillin, 100 μg/mL
  Growth temperature: 37°C
  Growth strain: DH5alpha
  Copy number: High Copy
Gene/Insert
  Gene/Insert name: NRF1 ∆exon-7
  Species: H. sapiens (human)
  Promoter: CMV/TO inducible promoter
  Tag / fusion protein: miniTurbo (N terminal on insert)
  Cloning method: Golden Gate
Terms and licenses: Academic/Nonprofit Terms; Industry Terms: Not Available to Industry
How to cite: pcDNA5-miniTurbo-NRF1-∆ex7 was a gift from Thomas Gonatopoulos-Pournatzis (Addgene plasmid # 237454 ; http://n2t.net/addgene:237454 ; RRID:Addgene_237454)
