[The description below was written by a language model from this plasmid's Addgene catalogue record and pLannotate feature annotations shown in this document.]
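Description:
pcDNA5-miniTurbo-NRF1-∆ex7 is a mammalian expression plasmid built on the pcDNA5/FRT/TO backbone, designed for making isogenic, doxycycline-inducible stable lines in Flp-In host cells. In bacteria it is maintained at high copy through a ColE1/pUC-type origin and selected with ampicillin via the β-lactamase gene. A fragment of the f1 origin and remnants of lac regulatory sequence are also annotated in the backbone.

The expression cassette is driven by the CMV enhancer and promoter followed by tet operator sequences (the CMV/TO arrangement, which the annotation software labels as tetO-containing promoter fragments). In cells expressing the Tet repressor, transcription is blocked until tetracycline or doxycycline is added. The open reading frame encodes miniTurbo, an engineered, N-terminally truncated E. coli biotin ligase with high catalytic efficiency. It is followed by a FLAG epitope and then human NRF1 in the isoform lacking alternative exon 7. The NRF1 segment is flanked by attB1 and attB2 sites, although the record lists Golden Gate as the cloning method, and the cassette ends in a bGH polyadenylation signal.

Downstream lies an FRT site directly preceding a hygromycin resistance coding sequence with an SV40 poly(A) signal. No complete promoter is annotated upstream of this gene, consistent with the record's note that hygromycin resistance is gained only after Flp-mediated integration into the genomic FRT site of a Flp-In line.

The miniTurbo fusion suits the construct to proximity-dependent biotinylation, which labels proteins near this NRF1 splice isoform. The record itself states only inducible expression of the fusion as the purpose.
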