Features (pLannotate 1.2.2; 25 found; start..end, strand, type, name):
     28..80      -  misc_feature   bom (fragment): basis of mobility region from pBR322
    235..614     +  enhancer       CMV enhancer: human cytomegalovirus immediate early enhancer
    615..818     +  promoter       CMV promoter: human cytomegalovirus (CMV) immediate early promoter
    820..839     +  promoter       PLtetO-1 promoter (fragment): modified phage lambda PL promoter with tet operator sites (Lutz and Bujard, 1997)
    841..860     +  promoter       PLtetO-1 promoter (fragment): modified phage lambda PL promoter with tet operator sites (Lutz and Bujard, 1997)
    868..901     +  promoter       TRE3GV promoter (fragment): 3rd-generation Tet-responsive promoter that can be activated by binding of Tet-On® 3G, optimized for retroviral and lentiviral vectors
   1021..1791    +  CDS            miniTurbo: N-terminally truncated mutant of the E. coli biotin ligase BioID engineered for improved catalytic efficiency (Branon et al., 2018)
   1879..1899    +  CDS            FLAG (fragment): FLAG® epitope tag, followed by an enterokinase cleavage site
   1924..1948    +  protein_bind   attB1: mutant version of attB; recombination site for the Gateway® BP reaction BP Clonase™
   1951..3258    +  CDS            NRF1 (fragment): NRF1_HUMAN - Experimental evidence at protein level: Swiss-Prot protein existence level 1. Transcription factor that activates the expression of the EIF2S1 (EIF2-alpha) gene. Links the transcriptional modulation of key metabolic genes to cellular growth and development. Implicated in the control of nuclear genes required for respiration, heme biosynthesis, and mitochondrial DNA transcription and replication. From Homo sapiens (Human).
   3264..3288    -  protein_bind   attB2: mutant version of attB; recombination site for the Gateway® BP reaction BP Clonase™
   3336..3560    +  polyA_signal   bGH poly(A) signal: bovine growth hormone polyadenylation signal
   3564..3585    +  promoter       SV40 promoter (fragment): SV40 enhancer and early promoter
   3606..3839    +  rep_origin     f1 ori (fragment) (sequence partly withheld): f1 bacteriophage origin of replication; arrow indicates direction of (+) strand synthesis
   3844..3891    +  protein_bind   FRT: FLP-mediated recombination occurs in the 8-bp core sequence TCTAGAAA (Turan and Bode, 2011). FLP recombinase from the Saccharomyces cerevisiae 2μ plasmid
   3899..4921    +  CDS            HygR: aminoglycoside phosphotransferase from E. coli; aph(4)-Ia; confers resistance to hygromycin
   4931..5056    +  CDS            ble (fragment): BLE_KLEPN - Experimental evidence at protein level: Swiss-Prot protein existence level 1. Binding protein with a strong affinity to the bleomycin family of antibiotics. Binds to CL990; an antimitotic-antibiotic compound. From Klebsiella pneumoniae.
   5051..5172    +  polyA_signal   SV40 poly(A) signal: SV40 polyadenylation signal
   5245..5261    -  protein_bind   lac operator: The lac repressor binds to the lac operator to inhibit transcription in E. coli. This inhibition can be relieved by adding lactose or isopropyl-β-D-thiogalactopyranoside (IPTG). lac repressor encoded by lacI
   5269..5299    -  promoter       lac promoter: promoter for the E. coli lac operon
   5314..5335    -  protein_bind   CAP binding site: CAP binding activates transcription in the presence of cAMP. E. coli catabolite activator protein
   5348..5440    -  CDS            lacI (fragment): lac repressor; lacI; The lac repressor binds to the lac operator to inhibit transcription in E. coli. This inhibition can be relieved by adding lactose or isopropyl-β-D-thiogalactopyranoside (IPTG).
   5623..6211    -  rep_origin     ori: high-copy-number ColE1/pMB1/pBR322/pUC origin of replication
   6382..7242    -  CDS            AmpR: β-lactamase; bla; confers resistance to ampicillin, carbenicillin, and related antibiotics
   7243..7347    -  promoter       AmpR promoter: bla
>Addgene plasmid #237454 | pcDNA5-miniTurbo-NRF1-∆ex7 | addgene full sequence | sequence record 472733 | Addgene NGS Result
GACGGATCGGGAGATCTCCCGATCCCCTATGGTGCACTCTCAGTACAATCTGCTCTGATGCCGCATAGTT
AAGCCAGTATCTGCTCCCTGCTTGTGTGTTGGAGGTCGCTGAGTAGTGCGCGAGCAAAATTTAAGCTACA
ACAAGGCAAGGCTTGACCGACAATTGCATGAAGAATCTGCTTAGGGTTAGGCGTTTTGCGCTGCTTCGCG
ATGTACGGGCCAGATATACGCGTTGACATTGATTATTGACTAGTTATTAATAGTAATCAATTACGGGGTC
ATTAGTTCATAGCCCATATATGGAGTTCCGCGTTACATAACTTACGGTAAATGGCCCGCCTGGCTGACCG
CCCAACGACCCCCGCCCATTGACGTCAATAATGACGTATGTTCCCATAGTAACGCCAATAGGGACTTTCC
ATTGACGTCAATGGGTGGAGTATTTACGGTAAACTGCCCACTTGGCAGTACATCAAGTGTATCATATGCC
AAGTACGCCCCCTATTGACGTCAATGACGGTAAATGGCCCGCCTGGCATTATGCCCAGTACATGACCTTA
TGGGACTTTCCTACTTGGCAGTACATCTACGTATTAGTCATCGCTATTACCATGGTGATGCGGTTTTGGC
AGTACATCAATGGGCGTGGATAGCGGTTTGACTCACGGGGATTTCCAAGTCTCCACCCCATTGACGTCAA
TGGGAGTTTGTTTTGGCACCAAAATCAACGGGACTTTCCAAAATGTCGTAACAACTCCGCCCCATTGACG
CAAATGGGCGGTAGGCGTGTACGGTGGGAGGTCTATATAAGCAGAGCTCTCCCTATCAGTGATAGAGATC
TCCCTATCAGTGATAGAGATCGTCGACGAGCTCGTTTAGTGAACCGTCAGATCGCCTGGAGACGCCATCC
ACGCTGTTTTGACCTCCATAGAAGACACCGGGACCGATCCAGCCTCCGGACTCTAGCGTTTAAACTTAAG
CTTGGTACCGAGCTCGGATCCAGCTAGCGCCACCATGGCGATCCCGCTGCTGAACGCTAAACAGATTCTG
GGACAGCTGGACGGCGGGAGCGTGGCAGTCCTGCCTGTGGTCGACTCCACCAATCAGTACCTGCTGGATC
GAATCGGCGAGCTGAAGAGTGGGGATGCTTGCATTGCAGAATATCAGCAGGCAGGGAGAGGAAGCAGAGG
GAGGAAATGGTTCTCTCCTTTTGGAGCTAACCTGTACCTGAGTATGTTTTGGCGCCTGAAGCGGGGACCA
GCAGCAATCGGCCTGGGCCCGGTCATCGGAATTGTCATGGCAGAAGCGCTGCGAAAGCTGGGAGCAGACA
AGGTGCGAGTCAAATGGCCCAATGACCTGTATCTGCAGGATAGAAAGCTGGCAGGCATCCTGGTGGAGCT
GGCCGGAATAACAGGCGATGCTGCACAGATCGTCATTGGCGCCGGGATTAACGTGGCTATGAGGCGCGTG
GAGGAAAGCGTGGTCAATCAGGGCTGGATCACACTGCAGGAAGCAGGGATTAACCTGGACAGGAATACTC
TGGCCGCTATGCTGATCCGAGAGCTGCGGGCAGCCCTGGAACTGTTCGAGCAGGAAGGCCTGGCTCCATA
TCTGTCACGGTGGGAGAAGCTGGATAACTTCATCAATAGACCCGTGAAGCTGATCATTGGGGACAAAGAG
ATTTTCGGGATTAGCCGGGGGATTGATAAACAGGGAGCCCTGCTGCTGGAACAGGACGGAGTTATCAAAC
CCTGGATGGGCGGAGAAATCAGTCTGCGGTCTGCCGAAAAGATGCATGGGGGAGGGGGAGGATCTGGGGG
AGGGGGAGGATCTGACTACAAGGACCACGACGGTGACTACAAGGACCACGACATCGACTACAAGGACGAC
GACGACAAGTTAATTAAGGGCGCGCCACCTAGGACAAGTTTGTACAAAAAAGCAGGCTTCGAGGAACACG
GAGTGACCCAAACCGAACATATGGCTACCATAGAAGCACATGCAGTGGCCCAGCAAGTGCAGCAGGTCCA
TGTGGCTACTTACACCGAGCATAGTATGCTGAGTGCTGATGAAGACTCGCCTTCTTCTCCCGAGGACACC
TCTTACGATGACTCAGATATACTCAACTCCACAGCAGCTGATGAGGTGACAGCTCATCTGGCAGCTGCAG
GTCCTGTGGGAATGGCCGCTGCTGCTGCTGTGGCAACAGGAAAGAAACGGAAACGGCCTCATGTATTTGA
GTCTAATCCATCTATCCGGAAGAGGCAACAAACACGTTTGCTTCGGAAACTTCGAGCCACGTTAGATGAA
TATACTACTCGTGTGGGACAGCAAGCTATTGTCCTCTGTATCTCACCCTCCAAACCTAACCCTGTCTTTA
AAGTGTTTGGTGCAGCACCTTTGGAGAATGTGGTGCGTAAGTACAAGAGCATGATCCTGGAAGACCTGGA
GTCTGCTCTGGCAGAACACGCCCCTGCGCCACAGGAGGTTAACTCAGAACTGCCGCCTCTCACCATCGAC
GGAATTCCAGTCTCTGTGGACAAAATGACCCAGGCCCAGCTTCGGGCATTTATCCCAGAGATGCTCAAGT
ACTCTACAGGTCGGGGAAAACCAGGCTGGGGGAAAGAAAGCTGCAAGCCCATCTGGTGGCCTGAAGATAT
CCCCTGGGCAAATGTCCGGAGTGATGTCCGCACAGAAGAGCAAAAGCAGAGGGTTGGTACGGGGGCAACA
GTAGCCACATTGGCTGATGCTTCAGAATTGCCAACCACGGTCACCGTTGCCCAAGTGAATTATTCTGCCG
TGGCTGATGGAGAGGTGGAACAAAATTGGGCCACGTTACAGGGAGGTGAGATGACCATCCAGACGACGCA
AGCATCAGAGGCCACCCAGGCGGTGGCATCGTTGGCAGAGGCCGCAGTGGCAGCTTCTCAGGAGATGCAG
CAGGGAGCTACAGTCACTATGGCGCTTAACAGCGAAGCTGCCGCCCATGCTGTCGCCACCCTGGCTGAGG
CCACCTTACAAGGTGGGGGACAGATCGTCTTGTCTGGGGAAACCGCAGCAGCCGTCGGAGCACTTACTGG
AGTCCAAGATGCTAATGGCCTGGTCCAGATCCCTGTGAGCATGTACCAGACTGTGGTGACCAGCCTCGCC
CAGGGCAACGGACCAGTGCAGGTGGCCATGGCCCCTGTGACCACCAGGATATCAGACAGCGCAGTCACCA
TGGACGGCCAAGCTGTGGAGGTGGTGACATTGGAACAGTGATAACCCAGCTTTCTTGTACAAAGTGGTGT
GACTCGAGTCTAGAGGGCCCGTTTAAACCCGCTGATCAGCCTCGACTGTGCCTTCTAGTTGCCAGCCATC
TGTTGTTTGCCCCTCCCCCGTGCCTTCCTTGACCCTGGAAGGTGCCACTCCCACTGTCCTTTCCTAATAA
AATGAGGAAATTGCATCGCATTGTCTGAGTAGGTGTCATTCTATTCTGGGGGGTGGGGTGGGGCAGGACA
GCAAGGGGGAGGATTGGGAAGACAATAGCAGGCATGCTGGGGATGCGGTGGGCTCTATGGCTTCTGAGGC
GGAAAGAACCAGCTGGGGCTCTAGGGGGTATCCCC
[124 nt withheld, positions 3606-3729]
C
[91 nt withheld, positions 3731-3821]
AGGGTGATGGTTCACGTACCTAGAAGTTCCTATTCCGAAGTTCCTATTCTCTAGAAAGTATAGGAACTTC
CTTGGCCAAAAAGCCTGAACTCACCGCGACGTCTGTCGAGAAGTTTCTGATCGAAAAGTTCGACAGCGTC
TCCGACCTGATGCAGCTCTCGGAGGGCGAAGAATCTCGTGCTTTCAGCTTCGATGTAGGAGGGCGTGGAT
ATGTCCTGCGGGTAAATAGCTGCGCCGATGGTTTCTACAAAGATCGTTATGTTTATCGGCACTTTGCATC
GGCCGCGCTCCCGATTCCGGAAGTGCTTGACATTGGGGAATTCAGCGAGAGCCTGACCTATTGCATCTCC
CGCCGTGCACAGGGTGTCACGTTGCAAGACCTGCCTGAAACCGAACTGCCCGCTGTTCTGCAGCCGGTCG
CGGAGGCCATGGATGCGATCGCTGCGGCCGATCTTAGCCAGACGAGCGGGTTCGGCCCATTCGGACCGCA
AGGAATCGGTCAATACACTACATGGCGTGATTTCATATGCGCGATTGCTGATCCCCATGTGTATCACTGG
CAAACTGTGATGGACGACACCGTCAGTGCGTCCGTCGCGCAGGCTCTCGATGAGCTGATGCTTTGGGCCG
AGGACTGCCCCGAAGTCCGGCACCTCGTGCACGCGGATTTCGGCTCCAACAATGTCCTGACGGACAATGG
CCGCATAACAGCGGTCATTGACTGGAGCGAGGCGATGTTCGGGGATTCCCAATACGAGGTCGCCAACATC
TTCTTCTGGAGGCCGTGGTTGGCTTGTATGGAGCAGCAGACGCGCTACTTCGAGCGGAGGCATCCGGAGC
TTGCAGGATCGCCGCGGCTCCGGGCGTATATGCTCCGCATTGGTCTTGACCAACTCTATCAGAGCTTGGT
TGACGGCAATTTCGATGATGCAGCTTGGGCGCAGGGTCGATGCGACGCAATCGTCCGATCCGGAGCCGGG
ACTGTCGGGCGTACACAAATCGCCCGCAGAAGCGCGGCCGTCTGGACCGATGGCTGTGTAGAAGTACTCG
CCGATAGTGGAAACCGACGCCCCAGCACTCGTCCGAGGGCAAAGGAATAGCACGTACTACGAGATTTCGA
TTCCACCGCCGCCTTCTATGAAAGGTTGGGCTTCGGAATCGTTTTCCGGGACGCCGGCTGGATGATCCTC
CAGCGCGGGGATCTCATGCTGGAGTTCTTCGCCCACCCCAACTTGTTTATTGCAGCTTATAATGGTTACA
AATAAAGCAATAGCATCACAAATTTCACAAATAAAGCATTTTTTTCACTGCATTCTAGTTGTGGTTTGTC
CAAACTCATCAATGTATCTTATCATGTCTGTATACCGTCGACCTCTAGCTAGAGCTTGGCGTAATCATGG
TCATAGCTGTTTCCTGTGTGAAATTGTTATCCGCTCACAATTCCACACAACATACGAGCCGGAAGCATAA
AGTGTAAAGCCTGGGGTGCCTAATGAGTGAGCTAACTCACATTAATTGCGTTGCGCTCACTGCCCGCTTT
CCAGTCGGGAAACCTGTCGTGCCAGCTGCATTAATGAATCGGCCAACGCGCGGGGAGAGGCGGTTTGCGT
ATTGGGCGCTCTTCCGCTTCCTCGCTCACTGACTCGCTGCGCTCGGTCGTTCGGCTGCGGCGAGCGGTAT
CAGCTCACTCAAAGGCGGTAATACGGTTATCCACAGAATCAGGGGATAACGCAGGAAAGAACATGTGAGC
AAAAGGCCAGCAAAAGGCCAGGAACCGTAAAAAGGCCGCGTTGCTGGCGTTTTTCCATAGGCTCCGCCCC
CCTGACGAGCATCACAAAAATCGACGCTCAAGTCAGAGGTGGCGAAACCCGACAGGACTATAAAGATACC
AGGCGTTTCCCCCTGGAAGCTCCCTCGTGCGCTCTCCTGTTCCGACCCTGCCGCTTACCGGATACCTGTC
CGCCTTTCTCCCTTCGGGAAGCGTGGCGCTTTCTCATAGCTCACGCTGTAGGTATCTCAGTTCGGTGTAG
GTCGTTCGCTCCAAGCTGGGCTGTGTGCACGAACCCCCCGTTCAGCCCGACCGCTGCGCCTTATCCGGTA
ACTATCGTCTTGAGTCCAACCCGGTAAGACACGACTTATCGCCACTGGCAGCAGCCACTGGTAACAGGAT
TAGCAGAGCGAGGTATGTAGGCGGTGCTACAGAGTTCTTGAAGTGGTGGCCTAACTACGGCTACACTAGA
AGAACAGTATTTGGTATCTGCGCTCTGCTGAAGCCAGTTACCTTCGGAAAAAGAGTTGGTAGCTCTTGAT
CCGGCAAACAAACCACCGCTGGTAGCGGTGGTTTTTTTGTTTGCAAGCAGCAGATTACGCGCAGAAAAAA
AGGATCTCAAGAAGATCCTTTGATCTTTTCTACGGGGTCTGACGCTCAGTGGAACGAAAACTCACGTTAA
GGGATTTTGGTCATGAGATTATCAAAAAGGATCTTCACCTAGATCCTTTTAAATTAAAAATGAAGTTTTA
AATCAATCTAAAGTATATATGAGTAAACTTGGTCTGACAGTTACCAATGCTTAATCAGTGAGGCACCTAT
CTCAGCGATCTGTCTATTTCGTTCATCCATAGTTGCCTGACTCCCCGTCGTGTAGATAACTACGATACGG
GAGGGCTTACCATCTGGCCCCAGTGCTGCAATGATACCGCGAGACCCACGCTCACCGGCTCCAGATTTAT
CAGCAATAAACCAGCCAGCCGGAAGGGCCGAGCGCAGAAGTGGTCCTGCAACTTTATCCGCCTCCATCCA
GTCTATTAATTGTTGCCGGGAAGCTAGAGTAAGTAGTTCGCCAGTTAATAGTTTGCGCAACGTTGTTGCC
ATTGCTACAGGCATCGTGGTGTCACGCTCGTCGTTTGGTATGGCTTCATTCAGCTCCGGTTCCCAACGAT
CAAGGCGAGTTACATGATCCCCCATGTTGTGCAAAAAAGCGGTTAGCTCCTTCGGTCCTCCGATCGTTGT
CAGAAGTAAGTTGGCCGCAGTGTTATCACTCATGGTTATGGCAGCACTGCATAATTCTCTTACTGTCATG
CCATCCGTAAGATGCTTTTCTGTGACTGGTGAGTACTCAACCAAGTCATTCTGAGAATAGTGTATGCGGC
GACCGAGTTGCTCTTGCCCGGCGTCAATACGGGATAATACCGCGCCACATAGCAGAACTTTAAAAGTGCT
CATCATTGGAAAACGTTCTTCGGGGCGAAAACTCTCAAGGATCTTACCGCTGTTGAGATCCAGTTCGATG
TAACCCACTCGTGCACCCAACTGATCTTCAGCATCTTTTACTTTCACCAGCGTTTCTGGGTGAGCAAAAA
CAGGAAGGCAAAATGCCGCAAAAAAGGGAATAAGGGCGACACGGAAATGTTGAATACTCATACTCTTCCT
TTTTCAATATTATTGAAGCATTTATCAGGGTTATTGTCTCATGAGCGGATACATATTTGAATGTATTTAG
AAAAATAAACAAATAGGGGTTCCGCGCACATTTCCCCGAAAAGTGCCACCTGACGTC
